Addgene plasmid #234715: pTcTurboID-GW_GFP
Purpose: Used to express GFP fused to 3xHA-TurboID (N-terminal) in T. cruzi. Tetracycline regulated. Used as proximity labelling cytoplasmatic spatial control. CDS can be cloned in frame to GFP using EcoRV.
Depositing lab: Esteban Serra. Depositing organization: Instituto de Biologia Molecular y Celular de Rosario.
Backbone
  Vector backbone: pTcTurboID-GW
  Vector type: Trypanosomatid expression
Growth in bacteria
  Bacterial resistance: Ampicillin, 100 μg/mL
  Growth temperature: 37°C
  Growth strain: DH5alpha
  Copy number: High Copy
Gene/Insert
  Gene/Insert name: GFP
  Species: Other
  Promoter: T7
  Tag / fusion protein: 3xHA (N terminal on backbone)
  Cloning method: Gateway Cloning
  Sequencing primers: 5′ ataaacagggagccctgc; 3′ CAAGGACAGAAAACGGTAAG
Terms and licenses: Academic/Nonprofit Terms; Industry Terms: Not Available to Industry
Depositor comments: If you want to perform traditional cloning (instead of Gateway recombiantion), it can be achieved by replacing the GFP cassette from pTcTurboID-GW_GFP with the desired CDS using BamHI and EcoRV restriction enzymes. Also, any CDS can be cloned in frame to GFP using only EcoRV.
How to cite: pTcTurboID-GW_GFP was a gift from Esteban Serra (Addgene plasmid # 234715 ; http://n2t.net/addgene:234715 ; RRID:Addgene_234715)
