[The description below was written by a language model from this plasmid's Addgene catalogue record and pLannotate feature annotations shown in this document.]
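Description:
pTcTurboID-GW_GFP is a trypanosomatid expression plasmid of about 10.2 kb, built on the Gateway-compatible pTcTurboID-GW backbone for tetracycline-regulated expression in Trypanosoma cruzi. In E. coli it is maintained at high copy from a ColE1/pUC-type origin and selected with ampicillin through the bla gene. The annotation also picks up residual pBluescript/pBR322-type backbone fragments (lac promoter and operator, lacZα, rop and bom remnants), which appear to be vector scars rather than functional parts. A hygromycin phosphotransferase gene (hph) sits downstream of its own T7 promoter in the opposite orientation to the main cassette. It presumably serves as the marker for selecting transfected parasites, although the record does not say so explicitly.

The payload is driven by a T7 promoter immediately followed by a tet operator-containing sequence, an arrangement that allows T7 RNA polymerase transcription to be repressed by Tet repressor and induced with tetracycline. This implies a host line supplying both proteins, which the record does not name. Downstream lies the TurboID biotin ligase, an engineered high-activity enzyme for proximity labelling, then attB1, a GFP coding sequence (annotated as the mgfp5 variant) and attB2, the sites left by Gateway recombination. According to the catalogue entry, a 3xHA epitope is carried on the backbone at the N-terminus of the fusion, though it is not annotated separately in the feature table. Paired T7 terminators flank the two divergent transcription units.

The resulting 3xHA-TurboID-GFP protein serves as a cytoplasmic spatial control in proximity-labelling experiments, providing a background reference for TurboID fusions to proteins of interest. The depositor notes that GFP can be replaced with another coding sequence using BamHI and EcoRV, or that a coding sequence can be inserted in frame with GFP using EcoRV alone.
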