Features (pLannotate 1.2.2; 27 found; start..end, strand, type, name):
   2188..2210    +  misc_feature   MCS (fragment): pBluescript multiple cloning site
   2210..2235    +  misc_feature   MCS (fragment): pBluescript multiple cloning site
   2377..2395    -  promoter       ADH1 promoter (fragment): S. cerevisiae ADH1; promoter for alcohol dehydrogenase 1
   2869..3891    -  CDS            hph: KHYB_ECOLX - Experimental evidence at protein level: Swiss-Prot protein existence level 1. The aminoglycoside phosphotransferases achieve inactivation of their antibiotic substrates by phosphorylation. Only phosphorylates hygromycin and closely related compounds such as demethyl analogs and destomycin. From Escherichia coli.
   4363..4381    -  promoter       T7 promoter: promoter for bacteriophage T7 RNA polymerase
   4414..4461    -  terminator     T7 terminator: transcription terminator for bacteriophage T7 RNA polymerase
   4469..4518    -  CDS            SET1 (fragment): solubility-enhancement tag derived from T7 phage gene 10B
   4546..4593    -  terminator     T7 terminator: transcription terminator for bacteriophage T7 RNA polymerase
   4621..4639    +  promoter       T7 promoter: promoter for bacteriophage T7 RNA polymerase
   4646..4665    +  promoter       PLtetO-1 promoter (fragment): modified phage lambda PL promoter with tet operator sites (Lutz and Bujard, 1997)
   5016..5972    +  CDS            TurboID: mutant of the E. coli biotin ligase BioID engineered for improved catalytic efficiency (Branon et al., 2018)
   6018..6042    +  protein_bind   attB1: mutant version of attB; recombination site for the Gateway® BP reaction BP Clonase™
   6075..6788    +  CDS            mgfp5: GFP with folding enhancement mutations; mgfp5; suitable for expression in plants due to removal of a cryptic intron
   6803..6827    -  protein_bind   attB2: mutant version of attB; recombination site for the Gateway® BP reaction BP Clonase™
   7359..7406    +  terminator     T7 terminator: transcription terminator for bacteriophage T7 RNA polymerase
   7434..7483    +  CDS            SET1 (fragment): solubility-enhancement tag derived from T7 phage gene 10B
   7491..7538    +  terminator     T7 terminator: transcription terminator for bacteriophage T7 RNA polymerase
   7609..7625    -  protein_bind   lac operator: The lac repressor binds to the lac operator to inhibit transcription in E. coli. This inhibition can be relieved by adding lactose or isopropyl-β-D-thiogalactopyranoside (IPTG). lac repressor encoded by lacI
   7633..7663    -  promoter       lac promoter: promoter for the E. coli lac operon
   7678..7699    -  protein_bind   CAP binding site: CAP binding activates transcription in the presence of cAMP. E. coli catabolite activator protein
   7712..7804    -  CDS            lacI (fragment): lac repressor; lacI; The lac repressor binds to the lac operator to inhibit transcription in E. coli. This inhibition can be relieved by adding lactose or isopropyl-β-D-thiogalactopyranoside (IPTG).
   7987..8575    -  rep_origin     ori: high-copy-number ColE1/pMB1/pBR322/pUC origin of replication
   8746..9606    -  CDS            AmpR: β-lactamase; bla; confers resistance to ampicillin, carbenicillin, and related antibiotics
   9607..9711    -  promoter       AmpR promoter: bla
   9806..9841    +  CDS            rop (fragment): Rop protein, which maintains plasmids at low copy number; rop
   9943..10042   +  misc_feature   bom (fragment): basis of mobility region from pBR322
  10048..10205   -  CDS            lacZα (fragment): LacZα fragment of β-galactosidase; lacZ fragment
>Addgene plasmid #234715 | pTcTurboID-GW_GFP | addgene full sequence | sequence record 473962 | Addgene NGS Result
TCATTTGTGTCTAGTACATCATGGAGCGGTATTCTCTCCGGTGGCCCAGGTGGCGTCGGAAGGAATTGGT
GTCCCTCAGGATGTTTGGTTTTTCGTTTTTTTTTTTGCGGTCTTTTGTTTCGCATCGCCGTATCGTGTGC
GGCGCGACCTTCTTTTTGGCTCATTGGTCAGTGAGGTTTATAATAAAGTGGATCACTTGGGTTTTTGGCC
CTTTGCGGCGCACCCGCGGAATGGGGGAGGGATTTTCATAATGTAGTGTACATTGTGTGTGGGTCGCAAA
ATGTCATGCCGTGTGCAATGTTTATTTGCGTGCTGTGCGTGTCCTTTTGTGATTCCCACCACTTGTGTGT
ATTTTACCTTATCGTCTCTCCCTGCCGTTGGCTGTGCGTGAATTGTGCTTCGCATTCGTGGGAAATCAAA
AGGGGAATCAACGTGTTCTTTTTTTTCAGAAGGGGAGTCAAAGCGCCGTGTGGATGCCAAGTCTGTGCAA
AAGTTAACTATTATTACTACTGCTGCTGCTGCTGCCACTCCTACATATGCGCACAAGTACACTATATATA
TGCGAATACACCTGTGTGTATTATGCTATGTGTGTGTCTGTGTGGGTGTGTAGGTGATGGGGTAGTGGTT
GTATTATAGTATAGTATATATAGTAGTATACGGCAAAAGGCAAAGACACAAGCACGGCGAGTACGACGAA
CAAACCCATTTCACACATGAGTGTGCGCCACACACGCGACTGCTCCTTTTTTTTCTGCCTTGCCACCACC
CCATATGTATATTATATATATATATATATAAGGGTGTGTGTGTGGTGAGAGAAAATAGGAAATGATTGCG
TGTGTGTCGCCGCCACGAACCTGTCAGATGCTTTCTTACGGTATTTTGTTGCATGCACCCGCGTACACAC
AATATACACACACAAAAAAAACACCGATATGATGGCGAGTGTGCGATTCTCCTTTTATTGTCTTTTTCCT
CCTTTTCTGTGCTCTCTGCTGTGTGCCAATAAAACACACTCCTCCTATGTTTGGTGTAGTGTGTGTTATT
TATTGTCCGCGCAAAAAAAAAAGCGAGTAGAGAAACGGGGGAAAAAGTAGTAAATAAATGGAGGACTGCT
TCGCAGCTGCCCTGCCGCACTGTTTTTGCTGCTGGGTTCGCAACGCGATGCTGTTGAGAGTGAAATCACA
TCACAAAAAGCACCCCTCAGACTGGTGTGAAGTGTGAAGTATGTGTACAAATGCGTGTGTGTGTGTATAC
ACATTGACGAATAGCATACCAGGGAAAAAAGGGAGGACACTCTCTTTCGTGCGTGCTGAACTCTGTGTGT
GTGTGCTGCCGTTTTGTTTGCAGCTTGAAATGCTTGGTTGAATAGAAATCGGTACTTGATTGTTGCCGCA
TTTCGAGGAATTTCATCCAAAAAAAAAAAGAGGTCAACAACAACCAACTGACAAACTTTGTGTTGGACCT
GTGTATGTGGTGGTGTGGTGGGGGAAGAGAAACACACACACAGACAAACACAAACACCATGTCATTTTGG
CATGCGTGTGCGTGCGTGCGTGCGTTGAATATCCTCCACACACAAATATATATATATAATAATACCACAA
CAACATTTCAAAGGATCATCAATGTGTGTGAGACGTGTGCGTTTGTAGCGTGTGTGTATATGTGTTTTGT
GTGTTGTGTGGTGTAATGTGTGTGTGTGTCGTTCGTGCATATACACCTTATACACACACACATATAATAC
ATACATAAATACACACACACGGCGAACGCCGCGGACCAACAACTTGAGATCTGGTTGATTCTGCCAGTAG
TCATATGCTTGTTTCAAGGACTTAGCCATGCACGCCTCAGACTAGTAGCTCGGTGCACCCTGGGATATTT
GCGCACCCACCTTTCCCGTCGCAATCGGCGCCGTCCGAACGCGGAAATATTCCGAGAATAATACGGCTGG
GCTGCGCCGCGCGTTCCCCGCGTGAAACAATTATTGTGCGATGTGCAGCATCCTATTGTGGTGCTTTACC
GCACACCAGTTTCCTTGCGGGGCTTATTTGGTGTGTCGGATTTTTAATTTTTTGATGATTCGGAGGAATT
TTTTACAATTTTTGGGTACCCCTAAAAAACTTTTTGGAGTTTCCGGGGTTCGATCCAACTTGTGCTTTTT
TAACCGTCCATTTGTGTGAGCTCCACCGCGGTGGCGGCCGATCCCCCGGGCTGCAGGAATTCGATCCACA
CGGCTAGCATACTCTAGCGGCATATACACAGGTGGGCTATAATGCCCAGTATTGTTCGAAAAAGTCCAAA
GAACAACAACACTACGACGCATAATGCACAAACACTAAACTACACCTTAAACACCATCAGTGAAGAAAAA
GAAAAAAAAAGAAAAACAGCTTAAATCCTTAAAAAAAAAAAATCACACTAAATTAAAACAGTCAGTTATA
AACAAAAAGAAACTGAACAACCAAAATCTTCCAATAACGCAAAGTTGTAAAAAATTACCACAAGCTGCAT
CATACACCCAATCAAATCATCTACATTTTCCTTGCAATACCCCAAATCCTCGTACATTGATTAAACATTA
TTTCACTCATCCTTCCGCATCATTAAATTGCTGCTTTTTGTTTCCCAAAGATGACCATAAATATAATTTC
AAAAAAAAAAAAGAAAAAAAAGTTATATATTTTTTTGTTGTTGTCCTTAAAGGGAAAAGTAAAATTGTTT
TGCTCTTGACACTGTGTCACTTGGATCGTGGCAGCACCGGTAACGATCATCACGGGACACGCATCGTGTA
TTATAAGATCCCTATTCGCAAAAGAAAGACCTGAAGTCATCGCCACGCCTACAACCTCGTCTACTCTATT
CCTTTGCCCTCGGACGAGTGCTGGGGCGTCGGTTTCCACTATCGGCGAGTACTTCTACACAGCCATCGGT
CCAGACGGCCGCGCTTCTGCGGGCGATTTGTGTACGCCCGACAGTCCCGGCTCCGGATCGGACGATTGCG
TCGCATCGACCCTGCGCCCAAGCTGCATCATCGAAATTGCCGTCAACCAAGCTCTGATAGAGTTGGTCAA
GACCAATGCGGAGCATATACGCCCGGAGCCGCGGCGATCCTGCAAGCTCCGGATGCCTCCGCTCGAAGTA
GCGCGTCTGCTGCTCCATACAAGCCAACCACGGCCTCCAGAAGAAGATGTTGGCGACCTCGTATTGGGAA
TCCCCGAACATCGCCTCGCTCCAGTCAATGACCGCTGTTATGCGGCCATTGTCCGTCAGGACATTGTTGG
AGCCGAAATCCGCGTGCACGAGGTGCCGGACTTCGGGGCAGTCCTCGGCCCAAAGCATCAGCTCATCGAG
AGCCTGCGCGACGGACGCACTGACGGTGTCGTCCATCACAGTTTGCCAGTGATACACATGGGGATCAGCA
ATCGCGCATATGAAATCACGCCATGTAGTGTATTGACCGATTCCTTGCGGTCCGAATGGGCCGAACCCGC
TCGTCTGGCTAAGATCGGCCGCAGCGATCGCATCCATGGCCTCCGCGACCGGCTGCAGAACAGCGGGCAG
TTCGGTTTCAGGCAGGTCTTGCAACGTGACACCCTGTGCACGGCGGGAGATGCAATAGGTCAGGCTCTCG
CTAAATTCCCCAATGTCAAGCACTTCCGGAATCGGGAGCGCGGCCGATGCAAAGTGCCGATAAACATAAC
GATCTTTGTAGAAACCATCGGCGCAGCTATTTACCCGCAGGACATATCCACGCCCTCCTACATCGAAGCT
GAAAGCACGAGATTCTTCGCCCTCCGAGAGCTGCATCAGGTCGGAGACGCTGTCGAACTTTTCGATCAGA
AACTTCTCGACAGACGTCGCGGTGAGTTCAGGCTTTTTCATATCTCATTGCCCCCCGGGATCAGATCTGC
AGGGCTTCCCAACCTTACCAGAGGGCGCCCCAGCTGGCAAGCTAGTTCTAGAATTCTGTTCAATGTAATT
GTTGTTGGTAGATGGCTTTCAAAGTAAAAATATCACTTTCTGCATTCGTGCAGGAAACGTGGGAAAAGAG
AGACAAGTGGAATGAAGGGGAGGTTGACAATTGTGGGTTTTGTGTTTCTTTTCTTGCATTCATTTACGGC
CGCTGTAATTATTATTATTATTATTATTATTTGTAGAGGACAGACATAAAATAAATTTGAGGTATTTTCC
GCATTTTGTTTTTGTTTGTTTGTTTGCTTCTGAATGCAATGAGAATTTGTTTGTGCTCTTGTCTAATAAG
ACTGTTGTGTCTGTTTTTTTGAGTCTCCTGAAGAAACTGGCAACTGTTGAACTTCGCTCACTTCCTGAAT
GCGGATACGATAGATGAAATGCCCTATAGTGAGTCGTATTACAAGGTACCCCGGATATAGTTCCTCCTTT
CAGCAAAAAACCCCTCAAGACCCGTTTAGAGGCCCCAAGGGGTTATGCTAGTTATTGCTCAGCGGTGGCA
GCAGCCAACTCAGCTTCCTTTCGGGCTTTGTTAGCAGCCCTATCCGGATATAGTTCTCCTTTCAGCAAAA
AACCCCTCAAGACCCGTTTAGAGGCCCCAAGGGGTTATGCTAGTTATTGCTCAGCGGGCTAGCACCTGAT
TAATACGACTCACTATAGGGAGATCTCCCTATCAGTGATAGAGATCTAGCCCCTCGAGATCCCCCAACGA
GTTTCTTCAAAATATGCAGCGGATTCACTAAGAAACATTTTCACGCACGAAAGCGAAATTATTATGATTG
TTATTATAATACTTTTTCTTTGTTGTTTTATCCACTTATTATTGTTGTGTTAAATTGTTTTTACCTTTTT
TCTTTTCCAACTTCTTTTATGATGTCTTTTCTTTTTTTTTTTGGCTCTATAAGTTGTCTTGCGGCCGCCG
GCATCGATTGGCCGCCACCATGTACCCGTATGATGTTCCGGATTACGCTGGCTATCCCTACGACGTGCCC
GACTATGCCGGGTACCCCTATGACGTCCCAGACTACGCAGCTAGCAAAGACAATACTGTGCCTCTGAAGC
TGATCGCTCTCCTGGCTAATGGCGAGTTCCATAGTGGCGAACAGCTGGGAGAAACCCTGGGCATGTCCAG
GGCCGCTATCAACAAGCACATTCAGACTCTGCGCGACTGGGGCGTGGACGTGTTCACCGTGCCCGGAAAG
GGCTACTCTCTGCCCGAGCCTATCCCGCTGCTGAACGCTAAACAGATTCTGGGACAGCTGGACGGCGGGA
GCGTGGCAGTCCTGCCTGTGGTCGACTCCACCAATCAGTACCTGCTGGATCGAATCGGCGAGCTGAAGAG
TGGGGATGCTTGCATTGCAGAATATCAGCAGGCAGGGAGAGGAAGCAGAGGGAGGAAATGGTTCTCTCCT
TTTGGAGCTAACCTGTACCTGAGTATGTTTTGGCGCCTGAAGCGGGGACCAGCAGCAATCGGCCTGGGCC
CGGTCATCGGAATTGTCATGGCAGAAGCGCTGCGAAAGCTGGGAGCAGACAAGGTGCGAGTCAAATGGCC
CAATGACCTGTATCTGCAGGATAGAAAGCTGGCAGGCATCCTGGTGGAGCTGGCCGGAATAACAGGCGAT
GCTGCACAGATCGTCATTGGCGCCGGGATTAACGTGGCTATGAGGCGCGTGGAGGAAAGCGTGGTCAATC
AGGGCTGGATCACACTGCAGGAAGCAGGGATTAACCTGGACAGGAATACTCTGGCCGCTACGCTGATCCG
AGAGCTGCGGGCAGCCCTGGAACTGTTCGAGCAGGAAGGCCTGGCTCCATATCTGCCACGGTGGGAGAAG
CTGGATAACTTCATCAATAGACCCGTGAAGCTGATCATTGGGGACAAAGAGATTTTCGGGATTAGCCGGG
GGATTGATAAACAGGGAGCCCTGCTGCTGGAACAGGACGGAGTTATCAAACCCTGGATGGGCGGAGAAAT
CAGTCTGCGGTCTGCCGAAAAGGAATTCAGCAGGGCCGACGAATCGATACGCGTGGATCCGTCGATCACA
AGTTTGTACAAAAAAGCAGGCTCTTTAAAGGAACCAATTCAGTCGACTGGATCCATGAGTAAAGGAGAAG
AACTTTTCACTGGAGTTGTCCCAATTCTTGTTGAATTAGATGGTGATGTTAATGGGCACAAATTTTCTGT
CAGTGGAGAGGGTGAAGGTGATGCAACATACGGAAAACTTACCCTTAAATTTATTTGCACTACTGGAAAA
CTACCTGTTCCATGGCCAACACTTGTCACTACTTTCACTTATGGTGTTCAATGCTTTTCAAGATACCCAG
ATCATATGAAGCGGCACGACTTCTTCAAGAGCGCCATGCCTGAGGGATACGTGCAGGAGAGGACCATCTT
CTTCAATGACGACGGGAACTACAAGACACGTGCTGAAGTCAAGTTTGAGGGAGACACCCTCGTCAACAGG
ATCGAGCTTAAGGGAATCGATTTCAAGGAGGACGGAAACATCCTCGGCCACAAGTTGGAATACAACTACA
ACTCCCACAACGTATACATCATGGCCGACAAGCAAAAGAACGGCATCAAAGCCAACTTCAAGACCCGCCA
CAACATCGAAGACGGCGGCGTGCAACTCGCTGATCATTATCAACAAAATACTCCAATTGGCGATGGCCCT
GTCCTTTTACCAGACAACCATTACCTGTCCACACAATCTGCCCTTTCGAAAGATCCCAACGAAAAGAGAG
ACCACATGGTCCTTCTTGAGTTTGTAACAGCTGCTGGGATTACACATGGCATGGATGAACTATACAAACT
CGAGATATCTAGACCCAGCTTTCTTGTACAAAGTGGTGATCGAGGCAGGCCCAAGCATTGTGCACAACAA
ATGCTTTTAGTAATCTCTGCATAAAGGTGAATAGTTTTCCTATCACCGGAATTATTTTTCTTCCGTGGGC
TTACCGTTTTCTGTCCTTGTAAGGTTTCTGAGATCGCGTTCCCATATATATATATCTTTTTTTCAAGTGT
TGATTTACTGAAGGAGCTTTTAATAATAATTTCAAGCCAGTCATAATCGGAATCTGAACATTCAAGAGAT
TTTTTTTTTCAAACCTTCCTCCATGTTTGCGTGAGCGAGCTAGTCGATAGGAGTTTGCAGCTTTGAGCTT
TGATGGCTTGTTGGTGGTCGTTGACTTTTTTTTTGTGTGTGATGCTCACCCTCACGGCGGTTTGATCTTT
GTCCATTTCTTGTTTTTTCTTCTTCTTTTTTCACATAACAAACAAACCAGGGAGAAAAACTTTTTTAGGT
TTTTTGTTTATATCGCGTTTTTTTTTGTTTCTAAGGATGTCTGACGATCGAATCAGGTGCTAGCCCGCTG
AGCAATAACTAGCATAACCCCTTGGGGCCTCTAAACGGGTCTTGAGGGGTTTTTTGCTGAAAGGAGAACT
ATATCCGGATAGGGCTGCTAACAAAGCCCGAAAGGAAGCTGAGTTGGCTGCTGCCACCGCTGAGCAATAA
CTAGCATAACCCCTTGGGGCCTCTAAACGGGTCTTGAGGGGTTTTTTGCTGAAAGGAGGAACTATATCCG
GGGATCAAGCTTGGCGTAATCATGGTCATAGCTGTTTCCTGTGTGAAATTGTTATCCGCTCACAATTCCA
CACAACATACGAGCCGGAAGCATAAAGTGTAAAGCCTGGGGTGCCTAATGAGTGAGCTAACTCACATTAA
TTGCGTTGCGCTCACTGCCCGCTTTCCAGTCGGGAAACCTGTCGTGCCAGCTGCATTAATGAATCGGCCA
ACGCGCGGGGAGAGGCGGTTTGCGTATTGGGCGCTCTTCCGCTTCCTCGCTCACTGACTCGCTGCGCTCG
GTCGTTCGGCTGCGGCGAGCGGTATCAGCTCACTCAAAGGCGGTAATACGGTTATCCACAGAATCAGGGG
ATAACGCAGGAAAGAACATGTGAGCAAAAGGCCAGCAAAAGGCCAGGAACCGTAAAAAGGCCGCGTTGCT
GGCGTTTTTCCATAGGCTCCGCCCCCCTGACGAGCATCACAAAAATCGACGCTCAAGTCAGAGGTGGCGA
AACCCGACAGGACTATAAAGATACCAGGCGTTTCCCCCTGGAAGCTCCCTCGTGCGCTCTCCTGTTCCGA
CCCTGCCGCTTACCGGATACCTGTCCGCCTTTCTCCCTTCGGGAAGCGTGGCGCTTTCTCATAGCTCACG
CTGTAGGTATCTCAGTTCGGTGTAGGTCGTTCGCTCCAAGCTGGGCTGTGTGCACGAACCCCCCGTTCAG
CCCGACCGCTGCGCCTTATCCGGTAACTATCGTCTTGAGTCCAACCCGGTAAGACACGACTTATCGCCAC
TGGCAGCAGCCACTGGTAACAGGATTAGCAGAGCGAGGTATGTAGGCGGTGCTACAGAGTTCTTGAAGTG
GTGGCCTAACTACGGCTACACTAGAAGAACAGTATTTGGTATCTGCGCTCTGCTGAAGCCAGTTACCTTC
GGAAAAAGAGTTGGTAGCTCTTGATCCGGCAAACAAACCACCGCTGGTAGCGGTGGTTTTTTTGTTTGCA
AGCAGCAGATTACGCGCAGAAAAAAAGGATCTCAAGAAGATCCTTTGATCTTTTCTACGGGGTCTGACGC
TCAGTGGAACGAAAACTCACGTTAAGGGATTTTGGTCATGAGATTATCAAAAAGGATCTTCACCTAGATC
CTTTTAAATTAAAAATGAAGTTTTAAATCAATCTAAAGTATATATGAGTAAACTTGGTCTGACAGTTACC
AATGCTTAATCAGTGAGGCACCTATCTCAGCGATCTGTCTATTTCGTTCATCCATAGTTGCCTGACTCCC
CGTCGTGTAGATAACTACGATACGGGAGGGCTTACCATCTGGCCCCAGTGCTGCAATGATACCGCGAGAC
CCACGCTCACCGGCTCCAGATTTATCAGCAATAAACCAGCCAGCCGGAAGGGCCGAGCGCAGAAGTGGTC
CTGCAACTTTATCCGCCTCCATCCAGTCTATTAATTGTTGCCGGGAAGCTAGAGTAAGTAGTTCGCCAGT
TAATAGTTTGCGCAACGTTGTTGCCATTGCTACAGGCATCGTGGTGTCACGCTCGTCGTTTGGTATGGCT
TCATTCAGCTCCGGTTCCCAACGATCAAGGCGAGTTACATGATCCCCCATGTTGTGCAAAAAAGCGGTTA
GCTCCTTCGGTCCTCCGATCGTTGTCAGAAGTAAGTTGGCCGCAGTGTTATCACTCATGGTTATGGCAGC
ACTGCATAATTCTCTTACTGTCATGCCATCCGTAAGATGCTTTTCTGTGACTGGTGAGTACTCAACCAAG
TCATTCTGAGAATAGTGTATGCGGCGACCGAGTTGCTCTTGCCCGGCGTCAATACGGGATAATACCGCGC
CACATAGCAGAACTTTAAAAGTGCTCATCATTGGAAAACGTTCTTCGGGGCGAAAACTCTCAAGGATCTT
ACCGCTGTTGAGATCCAGTTCGATGTAACCCACTCGTGCACCCAACTGATCTTCAGCATCTTTTACTTTC
ACCAGCGTTTCTGGGTGAGCAAAAACAGGAAGGCAAAATGCCGCAAAAAAGGGAATAAGGGCGACACGGA
AATGTTGAATACTCATACTCTTCCTTTTTCAATATTATTGAAGCATTTATCAGGGTTATTGTCTCATGAG
CGGATACATATTTGAATGTATTTAGAAAAATAAACAAATAGGGGTTCCGCGCACATTTCCCCGAAAAGTG
CCACCTGACGTCTAAGAAACCATTATTATCATGACATTAACCTATAAAAATAGGCGTATCACGAGGCCCT
TTCGTCTCGCGCGTTTCGGTGATGACGGTGAAAACCTCTGACACATGCAGCTCCCGGAGACGGTCACAGC
TTGTCTGTAAGCGGATGCCGGGAGCAGACAAGCCCGTCAGGGCGCGTCAGCGGGTGTTGGCGGGTGTCGG
GGCTGGCTTAACTATGCGGCATCAGAGCAGATTGTACTGAGAGTGCACCATATGCGGTGTGAAATACCGC
ACAGATGCGTAAGGAGAAAATACCGCATCAGGCGCCATTCGCCATTCAGGCTGCGCAACTGTTGGGAAGG
GCGATCGGTGCGGGCCTCTTCGCTATTACGCCAGCTGGCGAAAGGGGGATGTGCTGCAAGGCGATTAAGT
TGGGTAACGCCAGGGTTTTCCCAGTCACGACGTTGTAAAACGACGGCCAGTGAATTCGAGC
